Addgene plasmid #214071: LRT
Purpose: Luminescent reporter system to measure EJC-independent NMD activity. No intron in 5'UTR
Depositing lab: Sujatha Jagannathan. Depositing organization: University of Colorado Denver and Anschutz Medical Campus. Publication: A system of reporters for comparative investigation of EJC-independent and EJC-enhanced nonsense-mediated mRNA decay. Kolakada D, Campbell AE, Galvis LB, Li Z, Lore M, Jagannathan S. Nucleic Acids Res. 2024 Feb 20:gkae121. doi: 10.1093/nar/gkae121. PubMed 38375914.
Backbone
  Vector backbone: pRD_RIPE
  Vector type: Mammalian Expression
Growth in bacteria
  Bacterial resistance: Ampicillin, 100 μg/mL
  Growth temperature: 37°C
  Growth strain: DH5alpha
  Copy number: High Copy
Gene/Insert
  Gene/Insert name: Firefly luciferase
  Mutation: Linker sequence present between firefly luciferase and GFP
Terms and licenses: Academic/Nonprofit Terms; Industry Terms: Not Available to Industry
Depositor comments: Please visit https://doi.org/10.1101/2023.11.14.567061 for bioRxiv preprint.
How to cite: LRT was a gift from Sujatha Jagannathan (Addgene plasmid # 214071 ; http://n2t.net/addgene:214071 ; RRID:Addgene_214071)
