[The description below was written by a language model from this plasmid's Addgene catalogue record and pLannotate feature annotations shown in this document.]
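Description:
LRT is a mammalian expression plasmid built on the pRD_RIPE backbone that serves as a dual-luciferase reporter for measuring EJC-independent nonsense-mediated mRNA decay (NMD). It is maintained in E. coli at high copy through a ColE1/pUC-type origin and selected with ampicillin via the β-lactamase gene. Leftover cloning-vector elements (lac promoter/operator, CAP site, T3 promoter) are also annotated.

The payload is arranged around a central, divergently oriented promoter region. In one direction, a CMV enhancer and promoter drive firefly luciferase, which is followed by a linker region (annotated with FLAG-like and V5 tag matches), TagGFP2, a short HA-type tag fragment and an SV40 poly(A) signal. A short Myc-like fragment is annotated just upstream of the luciferase. The record notes the linker between luciferase and GFP and states that this version carries no intron in its 5'UTR. It does not spell out where translation terminates or how the transcript is made NMD-sensitive. In the opposite direction, a minimal CMV promoter fragment drives Renilla luciferase, which ends in a β-globin-derived segment and the rabbit β-globin poly(A) signal. Renilla presumably provides a co-expressed luminescent signal for normalising firefly readings.

The whole reporter unit, together with a puromycin resistance gene that has a bGH poly(A) signal but no annotated promoter of its own, lies between a loxP site and a lox2272 site. Such incompatible lox pairs are typically used for Cre-mediated cassette exchange into a matching genomic landing site, where an upstream promoter could activate the selection marker, but the record does not state this use. LRT belongs to a set of reporters designed to compare EJC-independent and EJC-enhanced NMD.
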