Features (pLannotate 1.2.2; 30 found; start..end, strand, type, name):
      1..589     +  rep_origin     ori: high-copy-number ColE1/pMB1/pBR322/pUC origin of replication
    772..864     +  CDS            lacI (fragment): lac repressor; lacI; The lac repressor binds to the lac operator to inhibit transcription in E. coli. This inhibition can be relieved by adding lactose or isopropyl-β-D-thiogalactopyranoside (IPTG).
    877..898     +  protein_bind   CAP binding site: CAP binding activates transcription in the presence of cAMP. E. coli catabolite activator protein
    913..943     +  promoter       lac promoter: promoter for the E. coli lac operon
    951..967     +  protein_bind   lac operator: The lac repressor binds to the lac operator to inhibit transcription in E. coli. This inhibition can be relieved by adding lactose or isopropyl-β-D-thiogalactopyranoside (IPTG). lac repressor encoded by lacI
   1012..1030    +  promoter       T3 promoter: promoter for bacteriophage T3 RNA polymerase
   1049..1170    -  polyA_signal   SV40 poly(A) signal: SV40 polyadenylation signal
   1183..1216    +  protein_bind   loxP: Cre-mediated recombination occurs in the 8-bp core sequence (GCATACAT). Cre recombinase
   1448..1503    -  polyA_signal   β-globin poly(A) signal: rabbit β-globin polyadenylation signal (Gil and Proudfoot, 1987)
   1574..1639    -  CDS            HBB (fragment): HBB_PONPY - Experimental evidence at transcript level: Swiss-Prot protein existence level 2. Involved in oxygen transport from the lung to the various peripheral tissues. From Pongo pygmaeus (Bornean orangutan).
   1645..2577    -  CDS            Rluc: luciferase from the anthozoan coelenterate Renilla reniformis (sea pansy)
   2664..2698    -  promoter       minimal CMV promoter (fragment): human cytomegalovirus (CMV) immediate early promoter
   2775..3078    +  enhancer       CMV enhancer: human cytomegalovirus immediate early enhancer
   3079..3282    +  promoter       CMV promoter: human cytomegalovirus (CMV) immediate early promoter
   3325..3350    +  CDS            13xMyc (fragment): 13 tandem Myc epitope tags
   3353..5001    +  CDS            luciferase (fragment): firefly luciferase; luc+; enhanced luc+ version of the luciferase gene
   5101..5121    +  CDS            FLAG (fragment): FLAG® epitope tag, followed by an enterokinase cleavage site
   5176..5217    +  CDS            V5 tag: epitope tag from simian virus 5
   5217..5930    +  CDS            TagGFP2: monomeric green fluorescent protein, also known as mTagGFP mammalian codon-optimized
   5929..5957    +  CDS            3xHA (fragment): three tandem HA epitope tags
   5983..6067    +  CDS            large T antigen (fragment): large T antigen from SV40 (simian virus 40)
   6090..6211    +  polyA_signal   SV40 poly(A) signal: SV40 polyadenylation signal
   6307..6418    -  polyA_signal   bGH poly(A) signal: bovine growth hormone polyadenylation signal
   6445..6510    -  CDS            dmpM (fragment): DMPM_STRAD - Protein inferred from homology: Swiss-Prot protein existence level 3. From Streptomyces alboniger.
   6560..7159    -  CDS            PuroR: puromycin N-acetyltransferase; pac from Streptomyces alboniger; confers resistance to puromycin
   7164..7197    +  protein_bind   lox2272: Cre-mediated recombination occurs in the 8-bp core sequence (GGATACTT). lox2272 sites are compatible with each other, but incompatible with loxP or loxN sites (Lee and Saito, 1988). Cre recombinase
   7302..7318    +  polyA_signal   bGH poly(A) signal (fragment): bovine growth hormone polyadenylation signal
   7409..7457    -  polyA_signal   HSV TK poly(A) signal: herpes simplex virus thymidine kinase polyadenylation signal (Cole and Stacy, 1985)
   7530..7634    +  promoter       AmpR promoter: bla
   7635..8495    +  CDS            AmpR: β-lactamase; bla; confers resistance to ampicillin, carbenicillin, and related antibiotics
>Addgene plasmid #214071 | LRT | addgene full sequence | sequence record 423951 | Addgene NGS Result
TTGAGATCCTTTTTTTCTGCGCGTAATCTGCTGCTTGCAAACAAAAAAACCACCGCTACCAGCGGTGGTT
TGTTTGCCGGATCAAGAGCTACCAACTCTTTTTCCGAAGGTAACTGGCTTCAGCAGAGCGCAGATACCAA
ATACTGTTCTTCTAGTGTAGCCGTAGTTAGGCCACCACTTCAAGAACTCTGTAGCACCGCCTACATACCT
CGCTCTGCTAATCCTGTTACCAGTGGCTGCTGCCAGTGGCGATAAGTCGTGTCTTACCGGGTTGGACTCA
AGACGATAGTTACCGGATAAGGCGCAGCGGTCGGGCTGAACGGGGGGTTCGTGCACACAGCCCAGCTTGG
AGCGAACGACCTACACCGAACTGAGATACCTACAGCGTGAGCTATGAGAAAGCGCCACGCTTCCCGAAGG
GAGAAAGGCGGACAGGTATCCGGTAAGCGGCAGGGTCGGAACAGGAGAGCGCACGAGGGAGCTTCCAGGG
GGAAACGCCTGGTATCTTTATAGTCCTGTCGGGTTTCGCCACCTCTGACTTGAGCGTCGATTTTTGTGAT
GCTCGTCAGGGGGGCGGAGCCTATGGAAAAACGCCAGCAACGCGGCCTTTTTACGGTTCCTGGCCTTTTG
CTGGCCTTTTGCTCACATGTTCTTTCCTGCGTTATCCCCTGATTCTGTGGATAACCGTATTACCGCCTTT
GAGTGAGCTGATACCGCTCGCCGCAGCCGAACGACCGAGCGCAGCGAGTCAGTGAGCGAGGAAGCGGAAG
AGCGCCCAATACGCAAACCGCCTCTCCCCGCGCGTTGGCCGATTCATTAATGCAGCTGGCACGACAGGTT
TCCCGACTGGAAAGCGGGCAGTGAGCGCAACGCAATTAATGTGAGTTAGCTCACTCATTAGGCACCCCAG
GCTTTACACTTTATGCTTCCGGCTCGTATGTTGTGTGGAATTGTGAGCGGATAACAATTTCACACAGGAA
ACAGCTATGACCATGATTACGCCAAGCGCGCAATTAACCCTCACTAAAGGGAACAAAAGCTGGGTACCTA
AGATACATTGATGAGTTTGGACAAACCACAACTAGAATGCAGTGAAAAAAATGCTTTATTTGTGAAATTT
GTGATGCTATTGCTTTATTTGTAACCATTATAAGCTGCAATAAACAAGTTGACGGTATCGTAATAACTTC
GTATAGCATACATTATACGAAGTTATATGGATCCATATGCTAGCTCGACGCTCAGGTCGAGGGATCTTCA
TAAGAGAAGAGGGACAGCTATGACTGGGAGTAAGGAATGGACAGCAGGGGGCTGTTTCATATACTGATGA
CCTCTTTATAGCCACCTTTGTTCATGGCAGCCAGCATATGGCATATGTTGCCAAACTCTAAACCAAATAC
TCATTCTGATGTTTTAAATGATTTGCCCTCCCATATGTCCTTCCGAGTGAGAGACACAAAAAATTCCAAC
ACACTATTGCAATGAAAATAAATTTCCTTTATTAGCCAGAAGTCAGATGCTCAAGGGGCTTCATGATGTC
CCCATAATTTTTGGCAGAGGGAAAAAGATCTCAGTGGTATTTGTGAGCCAGGGCATTGGCCACACCAGCC
ACCACCTTCTGATAGGCAGCCTGCACCTGAGTGTTTATTGTTCATTTTTGAGAACTCGCTCAACGAACGA
TTTGATATATTTTCCCATTTCATCAGGTGCATCTTCTTGCGAAAAATGAAGACCTTTTACTTTGACAAAT
TCAGTATTAGGAAACTTCTTGGCACCTTCAACAATAGCATTGGAAAAGAATCCTGGGTCCGATTCAATAA
ACATTTTTGGTAAATCATCACTTGCACGTAGATAAGCATTATAATTCCTAACAATTTGTACAACGTCAGG
TTTACCACCTTTTACTAACGGGATTTCACGAGGCCATGATAATGTTGGACGACGAACTTCACCTTTCTCT
TTGAATGGTTCAAGATATGCTGCAAATTCTTCTGGTTCTAACTTTCTCATGATTTTTGATGGCAACATGG
TTTCCACGAAGAAGTTATTCTCCAAAACCATTTTTTCTCCTTCTTCAGATTTGATCAACGCAATATCTTC
TTCAATATCAGGCCATTCATCCCATGATTCAATCACATCTACTACACTTTCAGCGTGAACTATTGCTTTG
ATCTTATCTTGATGCTCATAGCTATAATGAAATGCCAAACAAGCACCCCAATCATGGCCGACAAAAATGA
TCTTCTTTGGTAAATTAAGAAGTTCAAACCATGCAGTAAGATATTTGTAATGATCAAGTAACCTATAAGA
ACCATTACCAGATTTGCCTGATTTGCCCATACCAATAAGGTCTGGTATAATACACCGCGCTACTGGCTCA
ATATGTGGCACAACATGTCGCCATAAATAAGAAGAGGCCGCGTTACCATGTAAAAAAATAACAGCATTTT
CTGCATGTTTTTCTGAATCATAATAATTAATAAATGAATCAAGAACATTCATTTGTTTACATCTGGCCCA
CCACTGCGGACCAGTTATCATCCGTTTCCTTTGTTCTGGATCATAAACTTTCGAAGTGTGGTGATGGTGA
TGATGATCCACCATGGTGGCGGTGGCGACCACGATCCTCATCCTGTCTCTGCGATCTGACGGTTCACTAA
ACGAGCTCTGCTTATATAGGCCTCCCACCGTACACGCCACCTCGACATACTCAGTAGTTATTAATAGTAA
TCAATTACGGGGTCATTAGTTCATAGCGAGGCTGCAGTCTACCGCGTTACATAACTTACGGTAAATGGCC
CGCCTGGCTGACCGCCCAACGACCCCCGCCCATTGACGTCAATAATGACGTATGTTCCCATAGTAACGCC
AATAGGGACTTTCCATTGACGTCAATGGGTGGAGTATTTACGGTAAACTGCCCACTTGGCAGTACATCAA
GTGTATCATATGCCAAGTACGCCCCCTATTGACGTCAATGACGGTAAATGGCCCGCCTGGCATTATGCCC
AGTACATGACCTTATGGGACTTTCCTACTTGGCAGTACATCTACGTATTAGTCATCGCTATTACCATGGT
GATGCGGTTTTGGCAGTACATCAATGGGCGTGGATAGCGGTTTGACTCACGGGGATTTCCAAGTCTCCAC
CCCATTGACGTCAATGGGAGTTTGTTTTGGCACCAAAATCAACGGGACTTTCCAAAATGTCGTAACAACT
CCGCCCCATTGACGCAAATGGGCGGTAGGCGTGTACGGTGGGAGGTCTATATAAGCAGAGCTGGTTTAGT
GAACCGTCAGATACCGGTCGCCACCGCCACCATGGAACAAAAGCTGATTTCTGAAGAAGACTTGGAAGAC
GCCAAAAACATAAAGAAAGGCCCGGCGCCATTCTATCCGCTGGAAGATGGAACCGCTGGAGAGCAACTGC
ATAAGGCTATGAAGAGATACGCCCTGGTTCCTGGAATAATTGCTTTTACAGATGCACATATCGAGGTGGA
CATCACTTACGCTGAGTACTTCGAAATGTCCGTTCGGTTGGCAGAAGCTATGAAACGATATGGGCTGAAT
ACAAATCACAGAATCGTCGTATGCAGTGAAAACTCTCTTCAATTCTTTATGCCGGTGTTGGGCGCGTTAT
TTATCGGAGTTGCAGTTGCGCCCGCGAACGACATTTATAATGAACGTGAATTGCTCAACAGTATGGGCAT
TTCGCAGCCTACCGTGGTGTTCGTTTCCAAAAAGGGGTTGCAAAAAATTTTGAACGTGCAAAAAAAGCTC
CCAATCATCCAAAAAATTATTATCATGGATTCTAAAACGGATTACCAGGGATTTCAGTCGATGTACACGT
TCGTCACATCTCATCTACCTCCCGGTTTTAATGAATACGATTTTGTGCCAGAGTCCTTCGATAGGGACAA
GATAATTGCACTGATCATGAACTCCTCTGGATCTACTGGTCTGCCTAAAGGTGTCGCTCTGCCTCATAGA
ACTGCCTGCGTGAGATTCTCGCATGCCAGAGATCCTATTTTTGGCAATCAAATCATTCCGGATACTGCGA
TTTTAAGTGTTGTTCCATTCCATCACGGTTTTGGAATGTTTACTACACTCGGATATTTGATATGTGGATT
TCGAGTCGTCTTAATGTATAGATTTGAAGAAGAGCTGTTTCTGAGGAGCCTTCAGGATTACAAGATTCAA
AGTGCGCTGCTGGTGCCAACCCTATTCTCCTTCTTCGCCAAAAGCACTCTGATTGACAAATACGATTTAT
CTAATTTACACGAAATTGCTTCTGGTGGCGCTCCCCTCTCTAAGGAAGTCGGGGAAGCGGTTGCCAAGAG
GTTCCATCTGCCAGGTATCAGGCAAGGATATGGGCTCACTGAGACTACATCAGCTATTCTGATTACACCC
GAGGGGGATGATAAACCGGGCGCGGTCGGTAAAGTTGTTCCATTTTTTGAAGCGAAGGTTGTGGATCTGG
ATACCGGGAAAACGCTGGGCGTTAATCAAAGAGGCGAACTGTGTGTGAGAGGTCCTATGATTATGTCCGG
TTATGTAAACAATCCGGAAGCGACCAACGCCTTGATTGACAAGGATGGATGGCTACATTCTGGAGACATA
GCTTACTGGGACGAAGACGAACACTTCTTCATCGTTGACCGCCTGAAGTCTCTGATTAAGTACAAAGGCT
ATCAGGTGGCTCCCGCTGAATTGGAATCCATCTTGCTCCAACACCCCAACATCTTCGACGCAGGTGTCGC
AGGTCTTCCCGACGATGACGCCGGTGAACTTCCCGCCGCCGTTGTTGTTTTGGAGCACGGAAAGACGATG
ACGGAAAAAGAGATCGTGGATTACGTCGCCAGTCAAGTAACAACCGCGAAAAAGTTGCGCGGAGGAGTTG
TGTTTGTGGACGAAGTACCGAAAGGTCTTACCGGAAAACTCGACGCAAGAAAAATCAGAGAGATCCTCAT
AAAGGCCAAGAAGGGCGGAAAGATCGCCGTGCTCGAGGGTGGTTCTGGTGGTTCTGCCTAAGGTGGTTCT
GGTGGTTCTGAATTCGACTACAAGGACCACGACGGTGACTACAAGGACCACGACATCGACTACAAGGACG
ACGACGACAAGGAGGGCAGAGGAAGTCTGCTAACATGCGGTGACGTCGAGGAGAATCCTGGCCCAGGTAA
GCCTATCCCTAACCCTCTCCTCGGTCTCGATTCTACGAGCGGGGGCGAGGAGCTGTTCGCCGGCATCGTG
CCCGTGCTGATCGAGCTGGACGGCGACGTGCACGGCCACAAGTTCAGCGTGCGCGGCGAGGGCGAGGGCG
ACGCCGACTACGGCAAGCTGGAGATCAAGTTCATCTGCACCACCGGCAAGCTGCCCGTGCCCTGGCCCAC
CCTGGTGACCACCCTCTGCTACGGCATCCAGTGCTTCGCCCGCTACCCCGAGCACATGAAGATGAACGAC
TTCTTCAAGAGCGCCATGCCCGAGGGCTACATCCAGGAGCGCACCATCCAGTTCCAGGACGACGGCAAGT
ACAAGACCCGCGGCGAGGTGAAGTTCGAGGGCGACACCCTGGTGAACCGCATCGAGCTGAAGGGCAAGGA
CTTCAAGGAGGACGGCAACATCCTGGGCCACAAGCTGGAGTACAGCTTCAACAGCCACAACGTGTACATC
CGCCCCGACAAGGCCAACAACGGCCTGGAGGCTAACTTCAAGACCCGCCACAACATCGAGGGCGGCGGCG
TGCAGCTGGCCGACCACTACCAGACCAACGTGCCCCTGGGCGACGGCCCCGTGCTGATCCCCATCAACCA
CTACCTGAGCACTCAGACCAAGATCAGCAAGGACCGCAACGAGGCCCGCGACCACATGGTGCTCCTGGAG
TCCTTCAGCGCCTGCTGCCACACCCACGGCATGGACGAGCTGTACAGGTACCCATACGATGTTCCAGATT
ACGCTTAAATAGATCCACCGGATCTAGATAACTGATCATAATCAGCCATACCACATTTGTAGAGGTTTTA
CTTGCTTTAAAAAACCTCCCACACCTCCCCCTGAACCTGAAACATAAAATGAATGCAATTGTTGTTGTTA
ACTTGTTTATTGCAGCTTATAATGGTTACAAATAAAGCAATAGCATCACAAATTTCACAAATAAAGCATT
TTTTTCACTGCATTCTAGTTGTGGTTTGTCCAAACTCATCAATGTATCTTAACGCGAAACTAGTGCTATT
GTCTTCCCAATCCTCCCCCTTGCTGTCCTGCCCCACCCCACCCCCCAGAATAGAATGACACCTACTCAGA
CAATGCGATGCAATTTCCTCATTTTATTAGGAAAGGACAGTGGGAGTGGCACCTTCCAGGGTCAAGGAAG
GCACGGGGGAGGGGCAAACAACAGATGGCTGGCAACTAGAAGGCACAGTCGAGGCTGATCAGCGAGCTCT
AGAGTCGGTGGGCCTCGGGGGCGGGTGCGGGGTCGGCGGGGCCGCCCCGGGTGGCTTCGGTCGGAGCCAT
GGGGTCGTGCGCTCCTTTCGGTCGGGCGCTGCGGGTCGTGGGGCGGGCGTCAGGCACCGGGCTTGCGGGT
CATGCACCAGGTGCGCGGTCCTTCGGGCACCTCGACGTCGGCGGTGACGGTGAAGCCGAGCCGCTCGTAG
AAGGGGAGGTTGCGGGGCGCGGAGGTCTCCAGGAAGGCGGGCACCCCGGCGCGCTCGGCCGCCTCCACTC
CGGGGAGCACGACGGCGCTGCCCAGACCCTTGCCCTGGTGGTCGGGCGACACGCCGACGGTGGCCAGGAA
CCACGCGGGCTCCTTGGGCCGGTGCGGCGCCAGGAGGCCTTCCATCTGTTGCTGCGCGGCCAGCCGGGAA
CCGCTCAACTCGGCCATGCGCGGGCCGATCTCGGCGAACACCGCCCCCGCTTCGACGCTCTCCGGCGTGG
TCCAGACCGCCACCGCGGCGCCGTCGTCCGCGACCCACACCTTGCCGATGTCGAGCCCGACGCGCGTGAG
GAAGAGTTCTTGCAGCTCGGTGACCCGCTCGATGTGGCGGTCCGGGTCGACGGTGTGGCGCGTGGCGGGG
TAGTCGGCGAACGCGGCGGCGAGGGTGCGTACGGCCCGGGGGACGTCGTCGCGGGTGGCGAGGCGCACCG
TGGGCTTGTACTCGGTCATGGTGATAACTTCGTATAGGATACTTTATACGAAGTTATTTATTCTCGAATG
GGGGACCCCGTCCCTAACCCACGGGGCCAGTGGCTATGGCAGGGCCTGCCGCCCCGACGTTGGCTGCGAG
CCCTGGGCCTTCACCCGAACTTGGGGGGTGGGGTGGGGAAAAGGAAGAAACGCGGGCGTATTGGCCCCAA
TGGGGTCTCGGTGGGGTATCGACAGAGTGCCAGCCCTGGGACCGAACCCCGCGTTTATGAACAAACGACC
CAACACCCGTGCGTTTTATTCTGTCTTTTTATTGCCGTCATAGCGCGGGTTCCTTCCGGTATTGTCTCCT
TCCGTGTTTATTAAGCTTGGCACTTTTCGGGGAAATGTGCGCGGAACCCCTATTTGTTTATTTTTCTAAA
TACATTCAAATATGTATCCGCTCATGAGACAATAACCCTGATAAATGCTTCAATAATATTGAAAAAGGAA
GAGTATGAGTATTCAACATTTCCGTGTCGCCCTTATTCCCTTTTTTGCGGCATTTTGCCTTCCTGTTTTT
GCTCACCCAGAAACGCTGGTGAAAGTAAAAGATGCTGAAGATCAGTTGGGTGCACGAGTGGGTTACATCG
AACTGGATCTCAACAGCGGTAAGATCCTTGAGAGTTTTCGCCCCGAAGAACGTTTTCCAATGATGAGCAC
TTTTAAAGTTCTGCTATGTGGCGCGGTATTATCCCGTATTGACGCCGGGCAAGAGCAACTCGGTCGCCGC
ATACACTATTCTCAGAATGACTTGGTTGAGTACTCACCAGTCACAGAAAAGCATCTTACGGATGGCATGA
CAGTAAGAGAATTATGCAGTGCTGCCATAACCATGAGTGATAACACTGCGGCCAACTTACTTCTGACAAC
GATCGGAGGACCGAAGGAGCTAACCGCTTTTTTGCACAACATGGGGGATCATGTAACTCGCCTTGATCGT
TGGGAACCGGAGCTGAATGAAGCCATACCAAACGACGAGCGTGACACCACGATGCCTGTAGCAATGGCAA
CAACGTTGCGCAAACTATTAACTGGCGAACTACTTACTCTAGCTTCCCGGCAACAATTAATAGACTGGAT
GGAGGCGGATAAAGTTGCAGGACCACTTCTGCGCTCGGCCCTTCCGGCTGGCTGGTTTATTGCTGATAAA
TCTGGAGCCGGTGAGCGTGGGTCTCGCGGTATCATTGCAGCACTGGGGCCAGATGGTAAGCCCTCCCGTA
TCGTAGTTATCTACACGACGGGGAGTCAGGCAACTATGGATGAACGAAATAGACAGATCGCTGAGATAGG
TGCCTCACTGATTAAGCATTGGTAACTGTCAGACCAAGTTTACTCATATATACTTTAGATTGATTTAAAA
CTTCATTTTTAATTTAAAAGGATCTAGGTGAAGATCCTTTTTGATAATCTCATGACCAAAATCCCTTAAC
GTGAGTTTTCGTTCCACTGAGCGTCAGACCCCGTAGAAAAGATCAAAGGATCTTC
